>Addgene plasmid #245700 | pICSL47751_RFP | addgene full sequence | sequence record 498369 | Addgene NGS Result
TCTGTGAAGACAAACTAGAATTCGAGCTCGGAGTGAGACCGATATCAATACGCAAACCGCCTCTCCCCGC
GCGTTGGCCGATTCATTAATGCAGCTGGCACGACAGGTTTCCCGACTGGAAAGCGGGCAGTGAGCGCAAC
GCAATTAATGTGAGTTAGCTCACTCATTAGGCACCCCAGGCTTTACACTTTATGCTTCCGGCTCGTATGT
TGTGTGGAATTGTGAGCGGATAACAATTTCACACATACTAGAGAAAGAGGAGAAATACTAGATGGCTTCC
TCCGAGGACGTTATCAAAGAGTTCATGCGTTTCAAAGTTCGTATGGAAGGTTCCGTTAACGGTCACGAGT
TCGAAATCGAAGGTGAAGGTGAAGGTCGTCCGTACGAAGGTACCCAGACCGCTAAACTGAAAGTTACCAA
AGGTGGTCCGCTGCCGTTCGCTTGGGACATCCTGTCCCCGCAGTTCCAGTACGGTTCCAAAGCTTACGTT
AAACACCCGGCTGACATCCCGGACTACCTGAAACTGTCCTTCCCGGAAGGTTTCAAATGGGAACGTGTTA
TGAACTTCGAGGACGGTGGTGTTGTTACCGTTACCCAGGACTCCTCCCTGCAAGACGGTGAGTTCATCTA
CAAAGTTAAACTGCGTGGTACCAACTTCCCGTCCGACGGTCCGGTTATGCAGAAAAAAACCATGGGTTGG
GAAGCTTCCACCGAACGTATGTACCCGGAGGACGGTGCTCTGAAAGGTGAAATCAAAATGCGTCTGAAAC
TGAAAGACGGTGGTCACTACGACGCTGAAGTTAAAACCACCTACATGGCTAAAAAACCGGTTCAGCTGCC
GGGTGCTTACAAAACCGACATCAAACTGGACATCACCTCCCACAACGAGGACTACACCATCGTTGAACAG
TACGAACGTGCTGAAGGTCGTCACTCCACCGGTGCTTAATAACGCTGATAGTGCTAGTGTAGATCGCTAC
TAGAGCCAGGCATCAAATAAAACGAAAGGCTCAGTCGAAAGACTGGGCCTTTCGTTTTATCTGTTGTTTG
TCGGTGAACGCTCTCTACTAGAGTCACACTGGCTCACCTTCGGGTGGGCCTTTCTGCGTTTATAGGTCTC
ACGCTTTACTTGTCTTCTGCACGAAGTGGTTTAAACTATCAGTGTTTGACAGGATATATTGGCGGGTAAA
CCTAAGAGAAAAGAGCGTTTATTAGAATAATCGGATATTTAAAAGGGCGTGAAAAGGTTTATCCGTTCGT
CCATTTGTATGTGCATGCCAACCACAGGGTTCCCCAGATCAGGCGCTGGCTGCTGAACCCCCAGCCGGAA
CTGACCCCACAAGGCCCTAGCGTTTGCAATGCACCAGGTCATCATTGACCCAGGCGTGTTCCACCAGGCC
GCTGCCTCGCAACTCTTCGCAGGCTTCGCCGACCTGCTCGCGCCACTTCTTCACGCGGGTGGAATCCGAT
CCGCACATGAGGCGGAAGGTTTCCAGCTTGAGCGGGTACGGCTCCCGGTGCGAGCTGAAATAGTCGAACA
TCCGTCGGGCCGTCGGCGACAGCTTGCGGTACTTCTCCCATATGAATTTCGTGTAGTGGTCGCCAGCAAA
CAGCACGACGATTTCCTCGTCGATCAGGACCTGGCAACGGGACGTTTTCTTGCCACGGTCCAGGACGCGG
AAGCGGTGCAGCAGCGACACCGATTCCAGGTGCCCAACGCGGTCGGACGTGAAGCCCATCGCCGTCGCCT
GTAGGCGCGACAGGCATTCCTCGGCCTTCGTGTAATACCGGCCATTGATCGACCAGCCCAGGTCCTGGCA
AAGCTCGTAGAACGTGAAGGTGATCGGCTCGCCGATAGGGGTGCGCTTCGCGTACTCCAACACCTGCTGC
CACACCAGTTCGTCATCGTCGGCCCGCAGCTCGACGCCGGTGTAGGTGATCTTCACGTCCTTGTTGACGT
GGAAAATGACCTTGTTTTGCAGCGCCTCGCGCGGGATTTTCTTGTTGCGCGTGGTGAACAGGGCAGAGCG
GGCCGTGTCGTTTGGCATCGCTCGCATCGTGTCCGGCCACGGCGCAATATCGAACAAGGAAAGCTGCATT
TCCTTGATCTGCTGCTTCGTGTGTTTCAGCAACGCGGCCTGCTTGGCCTCGCTGACCTGTTTTGCCAGGT
CCTCGCCGGCGGTTTTTCGCTTCTTGGTCGTCATAGTTCCTCGCGTGTCGATGGTCATCGACTTCGCCAA
ACCTGCCGCCTCCTGTTCAAGACGACGCGAACGCTCCACGGCGGCCGATGGCGCGGGCAGGGCAGGGGGA
GCCAGTTGCACGCTGTCGCGCTCGATCTTGGCCGTAGCTTGCTGGACCATCGAGCCGACGGACTGGAAGG
TTTCGCGGGGCGCACGCATGACGGTGCGGCTTGCGATGGTTTCGGCATCCTCGGCGGAAAACCCCGCGTC
GATCAGTTCTTGCCTGTATGCCTTCCGGTCAAACGTCCGATTCATTCACCCTCCTTGCGGGATTGCCCCG
ACTCACGCCGGGGCAATGTGCCCTTATTCCTGATTTGACCCGCCTGGTGCCTTGGTGTCCAGATAATCCA
CCTTATCGGCAATGAAGTCGGTCCCGTAGACCGTCTGGCCGTCCTTCTCGTACTTGGTATTCCGAATCTT
GCCCTGCACGAATACCAGCGACCCCTTGCCCAAATACTTGCCGTGGGCCTCGGCCTGAGAGCCAAAACAC
TTGATGCGGAAGAAGTCGGTGCGCTCCTGCTTGTCGCCGGCATCGTTGCGCCACATCTAGGATCTGCCAG
GAACCGTAAAAAGGCCGCGTTGCTGGCGTTTTTCCATAGGCTCCGCCCCCCTGACGAGCATCACAAAAAT
CGACGCTCAAGTCAGAGGTGGCGAAACCCGACAGGACTATAAAGATACCAGGCGTTTCCCCCTGGAAGCT
CCCTCGTGCGCTCTCCTGTTCCGACCCTGCCGCTTACCGGATACCTGTCCGCCTTTCTCCCTTCGGGAAG
CGTGGCGCTTTCTCATAGCTCACGCTGTAGGTATCTCAGTTCGGTGTAGGTCGTTCGCTCCAAGCTGGGC
TGTGTGCACGAACCCCCCGTTCAGCCCGACCGCTGCGCCTTATCCGGTAACTATCGTCTTGAGTCCAACC
CGGTAAGACACGACTTATCGCCACTGGCAGCAGCCACTGGTAACAGGATTAGCAGAGCGAGGTATGTAGG
CGGTGCTACAGAGTTCTTGAAGTGGTGGCCTAACTACGGCTACACTAGAAGAACAGTATTTGGTATCTGC
GCTCTGCTGAAGCCAGTTACCTTCGGAAAAAGAGTTGGTAGCTCTTGATCCGGCAAACAAACCACCGCTG
GTAGCGGTGGTTTTTTTGTTTGCAAGCAGCAGATTACGCGCAGAAAAAAAGGATCTCAAGAAGATCCTTT
GATCTTTTCTACGGGGTCTGACGCTCAGTGGAACGAAAACTCACGTTAAGGGATTTTGGTCATGAGATTA
TCAAAAAGGATCTTCACCTAGATCCTTTTAAATTAAAAATGAAGTTTTAAATCAATCTAAAGTATATATG
AGTAAACTTGGTCTGACAGTTACCAATGCTTAATCAGTGAGGCACCTATCTCAGCGATCTGTCTATTTCG
TTCATCCATAGTTGCCTGACTCCCCGTCGTGTAGATAACTACGATACGGGAGGGCTTACCATCTGGCCCC
AGTGCTGCAATGATACCGCGAGAACCACGCTCACCGGCTCCAGATTTATCAGCAATAAACCAGCCAGCCG
GAAGGGCCGAGCGCAGAAGTGGTCCTGCAACTTTATCCGCCTCCATCCAGTCTATTAATTGTTGCCGGGA
AGCTAGAGTAAGTAGTTCGCCAGTTAATAGTTTGCGCAACGTTGTTGCCATTGCTACAGGCATCGTGGTG
TCACGCTCGTCGTTTGGTATGGCTTCATTCAGCTCCGGTTCCCAACGATCAAGGCGAGTTACATGATCCC
CCATGTTGTGCAAAAAAGCGGTTAGCTCCTTCGGTCCTCCGATCGTTGTCAGAAGTAAGTTGGCCGCAGT
GTTATCACTCATGGTTATGGCAGCACTGCATAATTCTCTTACTGTCATGCCATCCGTAAGATGCTTTTCT
GTGACTGGTGAGTACTCAACCAAGTCATTCTGAGAATAGTGTATGCGGCGACCGAGTTGCTCTTGCCCGG
CGTCAATACGGGATAATACCGCGCCACATAGCAGAACTTTAAAAGTGCTCATCATTGGAAAACGTTCTTC
GGGGCGAAAACTCTCAAGGATCTTACCGCTGTTGAGATCCAGTTCGATGTAACCCACTCGTGCACCCAAC
TGATCTTCAGCATCTTTTACTTTCACCAGCGTTTCTGGGTGAGCAAAAACAGGAAGGCAAAATGCCGCAA
AAAAGGGAATAAGGGCGACACGGAAATGTTGAATACTCATACTCTTCCTTTTTCAATATTATTGAAGCAT
TTATCAAGGTTATTGTCTCATGAGCGGATACATATTTGAATGTATTTAGAAAAATAAACAAATAGGGGTT
CCGCGCACGAATTGGCCAGCGCTGCCATTTTTGGGGTGAGGCCGTTCGCGGCCGAGGGGCGCAGCCCCTG
GGGGGATGGGAGGCCCGCGTTAGCGGGCCGGGAGGGTTCGAGAAGGGGGGGCACCCCCCTTCGGCGTGCG
CGGTCACGCGCACAGGGCGCAGCCCTGGTTAAAAACAAGGTTTATAAATATTGGTTTAAAAGCAGGTTAA
AAGACAGGTTAGCGGTGGCCGAAAAACGGGCGGAAACCCTTGCAAATGCTGGATTTTCTGCCTGTGGACA
GCCCCTCAAATGTCAATAGGTGCGCCCCTCATCTGTCAGCACTCTGCCCCTCAAGTGTCAAGGATCGCGC
CCCTCATCTGTCAGTAGTCGCGCCCCTCAAGTGTCAATACCGCAGGGCACTTATCCCCAGGCTTGTCCAC
ATCATCTGTGGGAAACTCGCGTAAAATCAGGCGTTTTCGCCGATTTGCGAGGCTGGCCAGCTCCACGTCG
CCGGCCGAAATCGAGCCTGCCCCTCATCTGTCAACGCCGCGCCGGGTGAGTCGGCCCCTCAAGTGTCAAC
GTCCGCCCCTCATCTGTCAGTGAGGGCCAAGTTTTCCGCGAGGTATCCACAACGCCGGCGGCCGCGGTGT
CTCGCACACGGCTTCGACGGCGTTTCTGGCGCGTTTGCAGGGCCATAGACGGCCGCCAGCCCAGCGGCGA
GGGCAACCAGCCCGGTGAGCGTCGCAAAGGAGATCCTGATCTGACTGATGGGCTGCCTGTATCGAGTGGT
GATTTTGTGCCGAGCTGCCGGTCGGGGAGCTGTTGGCTGGCTGGTGGCAGGATATATTGTGGTGTAAACA
AATTGACGCTTAGACAACTTAATAACACATTGCGGACGTTTTTAATGTACTGGGGTGGATGCAGTGGGCC
CCAC
Features (pLannotate 1.2.2; 15 found; start..end, strand, type, name):
     46..133     +  CDS            lacI (fragment): lac repressor; lacI; The lac repressor binds to the lac operator to inhibit transcription in E. coli. This inhibition can be relieved by adding lactose or isopropyl-β-D-thiogalactopyranoside (IPTG).
    146..167     +  protein_bind   CAP binding site: CAP binding activates transcription in the presence of cAMP. E. coli catabolite activator protein
    182..212     +  promoter       lac promoter: promoter for the E. coli lac operon
    220..236     +  protein_bind   lac operator: The lac repressor binds to the lac operator to inhibit transcription in E. coli. This inhibition can be relieved by adding lactose or isopropyl-β-D-thiogalactopyranoside (IPTG). lac repressor encoded by lacI
    272..946     +  CDS            mRFP1: mRFP1 is a basic (constitutively fluorescent) red fluorescent protein published in 2002, derived from Discosoma sp.. It is reported to be a somewhat slowly-maturing monomer with low acid sensitivity.
    994..1065    +  terminator     rrnB T1 terminator: transcription terminator T1 from the E. coli rrnB gene
   1081..1108    +  terminator     T7Te terminator: phage T7 early transcription terminator
   1167..1191    +  misc_feature   RB T-DNA repeat: right border repeat from nopaline C58 T-DNA
   1303..1323    -  CDS            TetR (fragment): tetracycline resistance regulatory protein; tetR
   1350..2495    -  CDS            trfA: TRFA_ECOLX - Experimental evidence at protein level: Swiss-Prot protein existence level 1. Also involved in plasmid copy number control, promoting intermolecular coupling of protein bound iterons at oriV, which inhibits replication initiation. From Escherichia coli.
   2831..3419    -  rep_origin     ori: high-copy-number ColE1/pMB1/pBR322/pUC origin of replication
   3590..4450    -  CDS            AmpR: β-lactamase; bla; confers resistance to ampicillin, carbenicillin, and related antibiotics
   4451..4555    -  promoter       AmpR promoter: bla
   4642..5273    -  rep_origin     oriV: incP origin of replication
   5365..5389    +  misc_feature   LB T-DNA repeat: left border repeat from nopaline C58 T-DNA
