[The description below was written by a language model from this plasmid's Addgene catalogue record and pLannotate feature annotations shown in this document.]
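Description:
pICSL47751_RFP is an empty Golden Gate/MoClo Level 1 acceptor plasmid built on the pICH47751 backbone and designed to receive a complete transcriptional unit in Level 1 position 3, forward orientation. It is part of a plant synthetic-biology toolkit of promoters, terminators and Level 0/Level 1 cloning acceptors. Level 0 parts are assembled into it in a BsaI reaction using the GGAG and GCTT flanking overhangs. The BsaI sites are destroyed on cloning, and internal BsaI/BpiI sites in the construct were removed by point mutation so the plasmid is compatible with these type IIS enzymes.

The placeholder occupying the cloning site is a roughly 1.1 kb red negative-selection cassette. In the feature table it comprises a CAP binding site, lac promoter and lac operator driving a red protein coding sequence, followed by the rrnB T1 and T7Te terminators. The catalogue entry calls this protein an "Amil RFP" red chromoprotein, whereas the automated annotation identifies the coding sequence as mRFP1, so the exact identity of the reporter is ambiguous in the record. Either way, successful assembly displaces the cassette, so correct clones are white and uncut or religated vector gives red colonies.

The cassette lies between nopaline-type left and right T-DNA border repeats, making this a binary-style vector whose assembled unit could be transferred to plants by Agrobacterium or passed on to higher-level MoClo assemblies. Replication functions include a high-copy ColE1/pUC origin for E. coli together with the broad-host-range incP oriV and trfA. Selection in bacteria is by ampicillin through AmpR (β-lactamase). The sequenced record is 5,464 nt, consistent with the stated backbone plus the cassette.
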