Addgene plasmid #245700: pICSL47751_RFP
Purpose: (Empty Backbone) Level 1 Position 3 FORWARD acceptor with Amil RFP negative selection cassette GGAG - GCTT
Depositing lab: Mark Youles. Depositing organization: Sainsbury Laboratory, Norwich.
Backbone
  Vector backbone: pICH47751
  Backbone size (bp): 4372
  Vector type: Synthetic Biology
  Selectable markers: Amil RFP red chromoprotein for red/white negative selection
Growth in bacteria
  Bacterial resistance: Ampicillin, 100 μg/mL
  Growth temperature: 37°C
  Growth strain: DH5alpha
  Copy number: High Copy
Gene/Insert
  Gene/Insert name: None
  Mutation: BsaI/BpiI sites removed by point-mutation
Terms and licenses: Academic/Nonprofit Terms; Industry Terms: Not Available to Industry
Depositor comments: Level 1 Acceptor for making full transcriptional unit modules in Level 1 position 3 (FORWARD) used for GoldenGate assemblies using the MoClo overhang syntax. Plant Golden-gate Promoters, Terminators and Level0/Level1 cloning acceptors. Insert Size: 1092, Species: Synthetic. 5' Cloning Site: BsaI (Destroyed), 3' Cloning Site: BsaI (Destroyed).
How to cite: pICSL47751_RFP was a gift from Mark Youles (Addgene plasmid # 245700 ; http://n2t.net/addgene:245700 ; RRID:Addgene_245700)
